>Addgene plasmid #115912 | pBS-f1(+)-GAPDH-IRES-dTomato | depositor full sequence | sequence record 218841 | pBS-f1(+)-GAPDH-IRES-dTomato sequence 6459 bps
ATTAAGTTGGGTAACGCCAGGGTTTTCCCAGTCACGACGTTGTAAAACGACGGCCAGTGAATTGTAATAC
GACTCACTATAGGGCGAATTGGAGCTCCACCGCGGTGGCGGCCGCTCTAGAACTAGTGGATCCGACACGC
TCCCCTGACTTGCGCCCCGCTCCCTCTTTCTTTGCAGCAATGCCTCCTGCACCACCAACTGCTTAGCACC
CCTGGCCAAGGTCATCCATGACAACTTTGGTATCGTGGAAGGACTCATGGTATGAGAGCTGGGGAATGGG
ACTGAGGCTCCCACCTTTCTCATCCAAGACTGGCTCCTCCCTGCCGGGGCTGCGTGCAACCCTGGGGTTG
GGGGTTCTGGGGACTGGCTTTCCCATAATTTCCTTTCAAGGTGGGGAGGGAGGTAGAGGGGTGATGTGGG
GAGTACGCTGCAGGGCCTCACTCCTTTTGCAGACCACAGTCCATGCCATCACTGCCACCCAGAAGACTGT
GGATGGCCCCTCCGGGAAACTGTGGCGTGATGGCCGCGGGGCTCTCCAGAACATCATCCCTGCCTCTACT
GGCGCTGCCAAGGCTGTGGGCAAGGTCATCCCTGAGCTGAACGGGAAGCTCACTGGCATGGCCTTCCGTG
TCCCCACTGCCAACGTGTCAGTGGTGGACCTGACCTGCCGTCTAGAAAAACCTGCCAAATATGATGACAT
CAAGAAGGTGGTGAAGCAGGCGTCGGAGGGCCCCCTCAAGGGCATCCTGGGCTACACTGAGCACCAGGTG
GTCTCCTCTGACTTCAACAGCGACACCCACTCCTCCACCTTCGACGCTGGGGCTGGCATTGCCCTCAACG
ACCACTTTGTCAAGCTCATTTCCTGGTATGTGGCTGGGGCCAGAGACTGGCTCTTAAAAAGTGCAGGGTC
TGGCGCCCTCTGGTGGCTGGCTCAGAAAAAGGGCCCTGACAACTCTTTTCATCTTCTAGGTATGACAACG
AATTTGGCTACAGCAACAGGGTGGTGGACCTCATGGCCCACATGGCCTCCAAGGAGTAAGACCCCTGGAC
CACCAGCCCCAGCAAGAGCACAAGAGGAACAATTGACGCGTGCTCCTCTCCCTCCCCCCCCCNTAACGTT
ACTGGCCGAAGCCGCTTGGAATAAGGCCGGTGTGCGTTTGTCTATATGTTATTTTCCACCATATTGCCGT
CTTTTGGCAATGTGAGGGCCCGGAAACCTGGCCCTGTCTTCTTGACGAGCATTCCTAGGGGTCTTTCCCC
TCTCGCCAAAGGAATGCAAGGTCTGTTGAATGTCGTGAAGGAAGCAGTTCCTCTGGAAGCTTCTTGAAGA
CAAACAACGTCTGTAGCGACCCTTTGCAGGCAGCGGAACCCCCCACCTGGCGACAGGTGCCTCTGCGGCC
AAAAGCCACGTGTATAAGATACACCTGCAAAGGCGGCACAACCCCAGTGCCACGTTGTGAGTTGGATAGT
TGTGGAAAGAGTCAAATGGCTCTCCTCAAGCGTATTCAACAAGGGGCTGAAGGATGCCCAGAAGGTACCC
CATTGTATGGGATCTGATCTGGGGCCTCGGTACACATGCTTTACATGTGTTTAGTCGAGGTTAAAAAAAC
GTCTAGGCCCCCCGAACCACGGGGACGTGGTTTTCCTTTGAAAAACACGATGATAATATGGCCACAACCA
TGGTGAGCAAGGGCGAGGAGGTCATCAAAGAGTTCATGCGCTTCAAGGTGCGCATGGAGGGCTCCATGAA
CGGCCACGAGTTCGAGATCGAGGGCGAGGGCGAGGGCCGCCCCTACGAGGGCACCCAGACCGCCAAGCTG
AAGGTGACCAAGGGCGGCCCCCTGCCCTTCGCCTGGGACATCCTGTCCCCCCAGTTCATGTACGGCTCCA
AGGCGTACGTGAAGCACCCCGCCGACATCCCCGATTACAAGAAGCTGTCCTTCCCCGAGGGCTTCAAGTG
GGAGCGCGTGATGAACTTCGAGGACGGCGGTCTGGTGACCGTGACCCAGGACTCCTCCCTGCAGGACGGC
ACGCTGATCTACAAGGTGAAGATGCGCGGCACCAACTTCCCCCCCGACGGCCCCGTAATGCAGAAGAAGA
CCATGGGCTGGGAGGCCTCCACCGAGCGCCTGTACCCCCGCGACGGCGTGCTGAAGGGCGAGATCCACCA
GGCCCTGAAGCTGAAGGACGGCGGCCACTACCTGGTGGAGTTCAAGACCATCTACATGGCCAAGAAGCCC
GTGCAACTGCCCGGCTACTACTACGTGGACACCAAGCTGGACATCACCTCCCACAACGAGGACTACACCA
TCGTGGAACAGTACGAGCGCTCCGAGGGCCGCCACCACCTGTTCCTGTACGGCATGGACGAGCTGTACAA
GTAAATGCATCGATGATCTAGAGCTCGCTGATCAGCCTCGACTGTGCCTTCTAGTTGCCAGCTATCTGTT
GTTTGCCCCTCCCCCGTGCCTTCCTTGACCCTGGAAGGTGCCACTCCCACTGTCCTTTCCTAATAAAATG
AGGAAATTGCATCGCATTGTCTGAGTAGGTGTCATTCTATTCTGGGGGGTGGGGTGGGGCAGGACAGCAA
GGGGGAGGATTGGGAAGACAATAGCAGGCATGCTGGGGATGCGGTGGGCTCTATGGATAACTTCGTATAG
CATACATTATACGAAGTTATCGGAACCCTTAATGTCGACCCCTGCCACACTCAGTCCCCCACCACACTGA
ATCTCCCCTCCTCACAGTTGCCATGTAGACCCCTTGAAGAGGGGAGGGGCCTAGGGAGCCGCACCTTGTC
ATGTACCATCAATAAAGTACCCTGTGCTCAACCAGTTACTTGTCCTGTCTTATTCTAGGGTCTGGGGCAG
AGGGGAGGGAAGCTGGGCTTGTGTCAAGGTGAGACATTCTTGCTGGGGAGGGACCTGGTATGTTCTCCTC
AGACTGAGGGTAGGGCCTCCAAACAGCCTTGCTTGCTTCGAGAACCATTTGCTTCCCGCTCAGACGTCTT
GAGTGCTACAGGAAGCTGGCACCACTACTTCAGAGAACAAGGCCTTTTCCTCTCCTCGCTCCAGTCCTAG
GCTATCTGCTGTTGGCCAAACATGGAAGAAGCTATTCTGTGGGCGGCCCCAGGGAGGCTGACAGGTGGAG
GAAGTCAGGGCTCGCACTGGGCTCTGACGCTGACTGGTTAGTGGAGCTCAGCCTGGAGCTGAGCTGCAGC
GGGCAATTCCAGCTTGGCCTCCGCAGCTGTGAGGTCTTGAGCACGTGCTCTATTGCTTTCTGTGCCCTCG
TGTCTTATCTGAGGACATCGTGGCCAGCCCCTAAGGTCTTCAAGCAGGATTCATCTAGGTAAACCAAGTA
CCTAAAACCATGCCCAAGGCGGTAAGGACTATATAATGTTTAAAAATCGGTAAAAATGCCCACCTCGCAT
AGTTTTGAGGAAGATGAACTGAGATGTGTCAGGGTGACTTATTTCCATCATCGTCCTTAGGGGAGCTTGG
GTAGGGGCAAGGCGTGTAGCTGGGACCTAGGTCCAGACCCCTGGCTCTGCCACTGAACGGCTCAGGTGCT
TTGGGCAGTTACTCCCCGGCCTCACTTTGCACGTGTGCTTACCTAGTGGAGACAAAAGTACATACCTCGG
TAGAGCGCGCACGCCTGTAACCCCAGGTTAACTCTCTAACCTCGAGGGGGGGCCCGGTACCAGCTTTTGT
TCCCTTTAGTGAGGGTTAATTTCGAGCTTGGCGTAATCATGGTCATAGCTGTTTCCTGTGTGAAATTGTT
ATCCGCTCACAATTCCACACAACATACGAGCCGGAAGCATAAAGTGTAAAGCCTGGGGTGCCTAATGAGT
GAGCTAACTCACATTAATTGCGTTGCGCTCACTGCCCGCTTTCCAGTCGGGAAACCTGTCGTGCCAGCTG
CATTAATGAATCGGCCAACGCGCGGGGAGAGGCGGTTTGCGTATTGGGCGCTCTTCCGCTTCCTCGCTCA
CTGACTCGCTGCGCTCGGTCGTTCGGCTGCGGCGAGCGGTATCAGCTCACTCAAAGGCGGTAATACGGTT
ATCCACAGAATCAGGGGATAACGCAGGAAAGAACATGTGAGCAAAAGGCCAGCAAAAGGCCAGGAACCGT
AAAAAGGCCGCGTTGCTGGCGTTTTTCCATAGGCTCCGCCCCCCTGACGAGCATCACAAAAATCGACGCT
CAAGTCAGAGGTGGCGAAACCCGACAGGACTATAAAGATACCAGGCGTTTCCCCCTGGAAGCTCCCTCGT
GCGCTCTCCTGTTCCGACCCTGCCGCTTACCGGATACCTGTCCGCCTTTCTCCCTTCGGGAAGCGTGGCG
CTTTCTCATAGCTCACGCTGTAGGTATCTCAGTTCGGTGTAGGTCGTTCGCTCCAAGCTGGGCTGTGTGC
ACGAACCCCCCGTTCAGCCCGACCGCTGCGCCTTATCCGGTAACTATCGTCTTGAGTCCAACCCGGTAAG
ACACGACTTATCGCCACTGGCAGCAGCCACTGGTAACAGGATTAGCAGAGCGAGGTATGTAGGCGGTGCT
ACAGAGTTCTTGAAGTGGTGGCCTAACTACGGCTACACTAGAAGAACAGTATTTGGTATCTGCGCTCTGC
TGAAGCCAGTTACCTTCGGAAAAAGAGTTGGTAGCTCTTGATCCGGCAAACAAACCACCGCTGGTAGCGG
TGGTTTTTTTGTTTGCAAGCAGCAGATTACGCGCAGAAAAAAAGGATCTCAAGAAGATCCTTTGATCTTT
TCTACGGGGTCTGACGCTCAGTGGAACGAAAACTCACGTTAAGGGATTTTGGTCATGAGATTATCAAAAA
GGATCTTCACCTAGATCCTTTTAAATTAAAAATGAAGTTTTAAATCAATCTAAAGTATATATGAGTAAAC
TTGGTCTGACAGTTACCAATGCTTAATCAGTGAGGCACCTATCTCAGCGATCTGTCTATTTCGTTCATCC
ATAGTTGCCTGACTCCCCGTCGTGTAGATAACTACGATACGGGAGGGCTTACCATCTGGCCCCAGTGCTG
CAATGATACCGCGAGACCCACGCTCACCGGCTCCAGATTTATCAGCAATAAACCAGCCAGCCGGAAGGGC
CGAGCGCAGAAGTGGTCCTGCAACTTTATCCGCCTCCATCCAGTCTATTAATTGTTGCCGGGAAGCTAGA
GTAAGTAGTTCGCCAGTTAATAGTTTGCGCAACGTTGTTGCCATTGCTACAGGCATCGTGGTGTCACGCT
CGTCGTTTGGTATGGCTTCATTCAGCTCCGGTTCCCAACGATCAAGGCGAGTTACATGATCCCCCATGTT
GTGCAAAAAAGCGGTTAGCTCCTTCGGTCCTCCGATCGTTGTCAGAAGTAAGTTGGCCGCAGTGTTATCA
CTCATGGTTATGGCAGCACTGCATAATTCTCTTACTGTCATGCCATCCGTAAGATGCTTTTCTGTGACTG
GTGAGTACTCAACCAAGTCATTCTGAGAATAGTGTATGCGGCGACCGAGTTGCTCTTGCCCGGCGTCAAT
ACGGGATAATACCGCGCCACATAGCAGAACTTTAAAAGTGCTCATCATTGGAAAACGTTCTTCGGGGCGA
AAACTCTCAAGGATCTTACCGCTGTTGAGATCCAGTTCGATGTAACCCACTCGTGCACCCAACTGATCTT
CAGCATCTTTTACTTTCACCAGCGTTTCTGGGTGAGCAAAAACAGGAAGGCAAAATGCCGCAAAAAAGGG
AATAAGGGCGACACGGAAATGTTGAATACTCATACTCTTCCTTTTTCAATATTATTGAAGCATTTATCAG
GGTTATTGTCTCATGAGCGGATACATATTTGAATGTATTTAGAAAAATAAACAAATAGGGGTTCCGCGCA
CATTTCCCCGAAAAGTGCCACCTAAATTGTAAGCGTTAATATTTTGTTAAAATTCGCGTTAAATTTTTGT
TAAATCAGCTCATTTTTTAACCAATAGGCCGAAATCGGCAAAATCCCTTATAAATCAAAAGAATAGACCG
AGATAGGGT
[37 nt withheld, positions 6030-6066]
AAAGAACGTGGACTCCAACGTCAAAGG
[49 nt withheld, positions 6094-6142]
T
[91 nt withheld, positions 6144-6234]
G
[124 nt withheld, positions 6236-6359]
CCCATTCGCCATTCAGGCTGCGCAACTGTTGGGAAGGGCGATCGGTGCGGGCCTCTTCGCTATTACGCCA
GCTGGCGAAAGGGGGATGTGCTGCAAGGCG
Features (pLannotate 1.2.2; 19 found; start..end, strand, type, name):
     65..83      +  promoter       T7 promoter: promoter for bacteriophage T7 RNA polymerase
     92..133     +  misc_feature   MCS (fragment): pBluescript multiple cloning site
    161..259     +  CDS            Gapdh (fragment): G3P_MOUSE - Also known as Gapd. Experimental evidence at protein level: Swiss-Prot protein existence level 1. Has both glyceraldehyde-3-phosphate dehydrogenase and nitrosylase activities, thereby playing a role in glycolysis and nuclear functions, respectively (PubMed:19903941). Glyceraldehyde-3- phosphate dehydrogenase is a key enzyme in glycolysis that catalyzes the first step of the pathway by converting D-glyceraldehyde 3- phosphate (G3P) into 3-phospho-D-glyceroyl phosphate (PubMed:19903941). Modulates the organization and assembly of the cytoskeleton (By similarity). Facilitates the CHP1
    447..869     +  CDS            GAPDH (fragment): G3P_HUMAN - Also known as GAPD From Homo sapiens (Human).
   1095..1679    +  misc_feature   IRES2: internal ribosome entry site (IRES) of the encephalomyocarditis virus (EMCV)
   1680..2381    +  CDS            dTomato: dTomato is a basic (constitutively fluorescent) orange fluorescent protein published in 2004, derived from Discosoma sp.. It is reported to be a somewhat slowly-maturing dimer with low acid sensitivity.
   2422..2646    +  polyA_signal   bGH poly(A) signal: bovine growth hormone polyadenylation signal
   2647..2680    +  protein_bind   loxP: Cre-mediated recombination occurs in the 8-bp core sequence (GCATACAT). Cre recombinase
   3679..3701    +  misc_feature   MCS (fragment): pBluescript multiple cloning site
   3713..3731    -  promoter       T3 promoter: promoter for bacteriophage T3 RNA polymerase
   3776..3792    -  protein_bind   lac operator: The lac repressor binds to the lac operator to inhibit transcription in E. coli. This inhibition can be relieved by adding lactose or isopropyl-β-D-thiogalactopyranoside (IPTG). lac repressor encoded by lacI
   3800..3830    -  promoter       lac promoter: promoter for the E. coli lac operon
   3845..3866    -  protein_bind   CAP binding site: CAP binding activates transcription in the presence of cAMP. E. coli catabolite activator protein
   3879..3971    -  CDS            lacI (fragment): lac repressor; lacI; The lac repressor binds to the lac operator to inhibit transcription in E. coli. This inhibition can be relieved by adding lactose or isopropyl-β-D-thiogalactopyranoside (IPTG).
   4154..4742    -  rep_origin     ori: high-copy-number ColE1/pMB1/pBR322/pUC origin of replication
   4913..5773    -  CDS            AmpR: β-lactamase; bla; confers resistance to ampicillin, carbenicillin, and related antibiotics
   5774..5878    -  promoter       AmpR promoter: bla
   5931..6359    -  rep_origin     f1 ori (sequence partly withheld): f1 bacteriophage origin of replication; arrow indicates direction of (+) strand synthesis
   6364..62      -  CDS            lacZα (fragment) (across the origin): LacZα fragment of β-galactosidase; lacZ fragment
