>Addgene plasmid #115912 | pBS-f1(+)-GAPDH-IRES-dTomato | addgene full sequence | sequence record 223512 | Addgene NGS Result
CCCGCTCCCTCTTTCTTTGCAGCAATGCCTCCTGCACCACCAACTGCTTAGCACCCCTGGCCAAGGTCAT
CCATGACAACTTTGGTATCGTGGAAGGACTCATGGTATGAGAGCTGGGGAATGGGACTGAGGCTCCCACC
TTTCTCATCCAAGACTGGCTCCTCCCTGCCGGGGCTGCGTGCAACCCTGGGGTTGGGGGTTCTGGGGACT
GGCTTTCCCATAATTTCCTTTCAAGGTGGGGAGGGAGGTAGAGGGGTGATGTGGGGAGTACGCTGCAGGG
CCTCACTCCTTTTGCAGACCACAGTCCATGCCATCACTGCCACCCAGAAGACTGTGGATGGCCCCTCCGG
GAAACTGTGGCGTGATGGCCGCGGGGCTCTCCAGAACATCATCCCTGCCTCTACTGGCGCTGCCAAGGCT
GTGGGCAAGGTCATCCCTGAGCTGAACGGGAAGCTCACTGGCATGGCCTTCCGTGTCCCCACTGCCAACG
TGTCAGTGGTGGACCTGACCTGCCGTCTAGAAAAACCTGCCAAATATGATGACATCAAGAAGGTGGTGAA
GCAGGCGTCGGAGGGCCCCCTCAAGGGCATCCTGGGCTACACTGAGCACCAGGTGGTCTCCTCTGACTTC
AACAGCGACACCCACTCCTCCACCTTCGACGCTGGGGCTGGCATTGCCCTCAACGACCACTTTGTCAAGC
TCATTTCCTGGTATGTGGCTGGGGCCAGAGACTGGCTCTTAAAAAGTGCAGGGTCTGGCGCCCTCTGGTG
GCTGGCTCAGAAAAAGGGCCCTGACAACTCTTTTCATCTTCTAGGTATGACAACGAATTTGGCTACAGCA
ACAGGGTGGTGGACCTCATGGCCCACATGGCCTCCAAGGAGTAAGACCCCTGGACCACCAGCCCCAGCAA
GAGCACAAGAGGAACAATTGACGCGTGCTCCTCTCCCTCCCCCCCCCCTAACGTTACTGGCCGAAGCCGC
TTGGAATAAGGCCGGTGTGCGTTTGTCTATATGTTATTTTCCACCATATTGCCGTCTTTTGGCAATGTGA
GGGCCCGGAAACCTGGCCCTGTCTTCTTGACGAGCATTCCTAGGGGTCTTTCCCCTCTCGCCAAAGGAAT
GCAAGGTCTGTTGAATGTCGTGAAGGAAGCAGTTCCTCTGGAAGCTTCTTGAAGACAAACAACGTCTGTA
GCGACCCTTTGCAGGCAGCGGAACCCCCCACCTGGCGACAGGTGCCTCTGCGGCCAAAAGCCACGTGTAT
AAGATACACCTGCAAAGGCGGCACAACCCCAGTGCCACGTTGTGAGTTGGATAGTTGTGGAAAGAGTCAA
ATGGCTCTCCTCAAGCGTATTCAACAAGGGGCTGAAGGATGCCCAGAAGGTACCCCATTGTATGGGATCT
GATCTGGGGCCTCGGTACACATGCTTTACATGTGTTTAGTCGAGGTTAAAAAAACGTCTAGGCCCCCCGA
ACCACGGGGACGTGGTTTTCCTTTGAAAAACACGATGATAATATGGCCACAACCATGGTGAGCAAGGGCG
AGGAGGTCATCAAAGAGTTCATGCGCTTCAAGGTGCGCATGGAGGGCTCCATGAACGGCCACGAGTTCGA
GATCGAGGGCGAGGGCGAGGGCCGCCCCTACGAGGGCACCCAGACCGCCAAGCTGAAGGTGACCAAGGGC
GGCCCCCTGCCCTTCGCCTGGGACATCCTGTCCCCCCAGTTCATGTACGGCTCCAAGGCGTACGTGAAGC
ACCCCGCCGACATCCCCGATTACAAGAAGCTGTCCTTCCCCGAGGGCTTCAAGTGGGAGCGCGTGATGAA
CTTCGAGGACGGCGGTCTGGTGACCGTGACCCAGGACTCCTCCCTGCAGGACGGCACGCTGATCTACAAG
GTGAAGATGCGCGGCACCAACTTCCCCCCCGACGGCCCCGTAATGCAGAAGAAGACCATGGGCTGGGAGG
CCTCCACCGAGCGCCTGTACCCCCGCGACGGCGTGCTGAAGGGCGAGATCCACCAGGCCCTGAAGCTGAA
GGACGGCGGCCACTACCTGGTGGAGTTCAAGACCATCTACATGGCCAAGAAGCCCGTGCAACTGCCCGGC
TACTACTACGTGGACACCAAGCTGGACATCACCTCCCACAACGAGGACTACACCATCGTGGAACAGTACG
AGCGCTCCGAGGGCCGCCACCACCTGTTCCTGTACGGCATGGACGAGCTGTACAAGTAAATGCATCGATG
ATCTAGAGCTCGCTGATCAGCCTCGACTGTGCCTTCTAGTTGCCAGCTATCTGTTGTTTGCCCCTCCCCC
GTGCCTTCCTTGACCCTGGAAGGTGCCACTCCCACTGTCCTTTCCTAATAAAATGAGGAAATTGCATCGC
ATTGTCTGAGTAGGTGTCATTCTATTCTGGGGGGTGGGGTGGGGCAGGACAGCAAGGGGGAGGATTGGGA
AGACAATAGCAGGCATGCTGGGGATGCGGTGGGCTCTATGGATAACTTCGTATAGCATACATTATACGAA
GTTATCGGAACCCTTAATGTCGACCCCTGCCACACTCAGTCCCCCACCACACTGAATCTCCCCTCCTCAC
AGTTGCCATGTAGACCCCTTGAAGAGGGGAGGGGCCTAGGGAGCCGCACCTTGTCATGTACCATCAATAA
AGTACCCTGTGCTCAACCAGTTACTTGTCCTGTCTTATTCTAGGGTCTGGGGCAGAGGGGAGGGAAGCTG
GGCTTGTGTCAAGGTGAGACATTCTTGCTGGGGAGGGACCTGGTATGTTCTCCTCAGACTGAGGGTAGGG
CCTCCAAACAGCCTTGCTTGCTTCGAGAACCATTTGCTTCCCGCTCAGACGTCTTGAGTGCTACAGGAAG
CTGGCACCACTACTTCAGAGAACAAGGCCTTTTCCTCTCCTCGCTCCAGTCCTAGGCTATCTGCTGTTGG
CCAAACATGGAAGAAGCTATTCTGTGGGCGGCCCCAGGGAGGCTGACAGGTGGAGGAAGTCAGGGCTCGC
ACTGGGCTCTGACGCTGACTGGTTAGTGGAGCTCAGCCTGGAGCTGAGCTGCAGCGGGCAATTCCAGCTT
GGCCTCCGCAGCTGTGAGGTCTTGAGCACGTGCTCTATTGCTTTCTGTGCCCTCGTGTCTTATCTGAGGA
CATCGTGGCCAGCCCCTAAGGTCTTCAAGCAGGATTCATCTAGGTAAACCAAGTACCTAAAACCATGCCC
AAGGCGGTAAGGACTATATAATGTTTAAAAATCGGTAAAAATGCCCACCTCGCATAGTTTTGAGGAAGAT
GAACTGAGATGTGTCAGGGTGACTTATTTCCATCATCGTCCTTAGGGGAGCTTGGGTAGGGGCAAGGCGT
GTAGCTGGGACCTAGGTCCAGACCCCTGGCTCTGCCACTGAACGGCTCAGGTGCTTTGGGCAGTTACTCC
CCGGCCTCACTTTGCACGTGTGCTTACCTAGTGGAGACAAAAGTACATACCTCGGTAGAGCGCGCACGCC
TGTAACCCCAGGTTAACTCTCTAACCTCGAGGGGGGGCCCGGTACCAGCTTTTGTTCCCTTTAGTGAGGG
TTAATTTCGAGCTTGGCGTAATCATGGTCATAGCTGTTTCCTGTGTGAAATTGTTATCCGCTCACAATTC
CACACAACATACGAGCCGGAAGCATAAAGTGTAAAGCCTGGGGTGCCTAATGAGTGAGCTAACTCACATT
AATTGCGTTGCGCTCACTGCCCGCTTTCCAGTCGGGAAACCTGTCGTGCCAGCTGCATTAATGAATCGGC
CAACGCGCGGGGAGAGGCGGTTTGCGTATTGGGCGCTCTTCCGCTTCCTCGCTCACTGACTCGCTGCGCT
CGGTCGTTCGGCTGCGGCGAGCGGTATCAGCTCACTCAAAGGCGGTAATACGGTTATCCACAGAATCAGG
GGATAACGCAGGAAAGAACATGTGAGCAAAAGGCCAGCAAAAGGCCAGGAACCGTAAAAAGGCCGCGTTG
CTGGCGTTTTTCCATAGGCTCCGCCCCCCTGACGAGCATCACAAAAATCGACGCTCAAGTCAGAGGTGGC
GAAACCCGACAGGACTATAAAGATACCAGGCGTTTCCCCCTGGAAGCTCCCTCGTGCGCTCTCCTGTTCC
GACCCTGCCGCTTACCGGATACCTGTCCGCCTTTCTCCCTTCGGGAAGCGTGGCGCTTTCTCATAGCTCA
CGCTGTAGGTATCTCAGTTCGGTGTAGGTCGTTCGCTCCAAGCTGGGCTGTGTGCACGAACCCCCCGTTC
AGCCCGACCGCTGCGCCTTATCCGGTAACTATCGTCTTGAGTCCAACCCGGTAAGACACGACTTATCGCC
ACTGGCAGCAGCCACTGGTAACAGGATTAGCAGAGCGAGGTATGTAGGCGGTGCTACAGAGTTCTTGAAG
TGGTGGCCTAACTACGGCTACACTAGAAGAACAGTATTTGGTATCTGCGCTCTGCTGAAGCCAGTTACCT
TCGGAAAAAGAGTTGGTAGCTCTTGATCCGGCAAACAAACCACCGCTGGTAGCGGTGGTTTTTTTGTTTG
CAAGCAGCAGATTACGCGCAGAAAAAAAGGATCTCAAGAAGATCCTTTGATCTTTTCTACGGGGTCTGAC
GCTCAGTGGAACGAAAACTCACGTTAAGGGATTTTGGTCATGAGATTATCAAAAAGGATCTTCACCTAGA
TCCTTTTAAATTAAAAATGAAGTTTTAAATCAATCTAAAGTATATATGAGTAAACTTGGTCTGACAGTTA
CCAATGCTTAATCAGTGAGGCACCTATCTCAGCGATCTGTCTATTTCGTTCATCCATAGTTGCCTGACTC
CCCGTCGTGTAGATAACTACGATACGGGAGGGCTTACCATCTGGCCCCAGTGCTGCAATGATACCGCGAG
ACCCACGCTCACCGGCTCCAGATTTATCAGCAATAAACCAGCCAGCCGGAAGGGCCGAGCGCAGAAGTGG
TCCTGCAACTTTATCCGCCTCCATCCAGTCTATTAATTGTTGCCGGGAAGCTAGAGTAAGTAGTTCGCCA
GTTAATAGTTTGCGCAACGTTGTTGCCATTGCTACAGGCATCGTGGTGTCACGCTCGTCGTTTGGTATGG
CTTCATTCAGCTCCGGTTCCCAACGATCAAGGCGAGTTACATGATCCCCCATGTTGTGCAAAAAAGCGGT
TAGCTCCTTCGGTCCTCCGATCGTTGTCAGAAGTAAGTTGGCCGCAGTGTTATCACTCATGGTTATGGCA
GCACTGCATAATTCTCTTACTGTCATGCCATCCGTAAGATGCTTTTCTGTGACTGGTGAGTACTCAACCA
AGTCATTCTGAGAATAGTGTATGCGGCGACCGAGTTGCTCTTGCCCGGCGTCAATACGGGATAATACCGC
GCCACATAGCAGAACTTTAAAAGTGCTCATCATTGGAAAACGTTCTTCGGGGCGAAAACTCTCAAGGATC
TTACCGCTGTTGAGATCCAGTTCGATGTAACCCACTCGTGCACCCAACTGATCTTCAGCATCTTTTACTT
TCACCAGCGTTTCTGGGTGAGCAAAAACAGGAAGGCAAAATGCCGCAAAAAAGGGAATAAGGGCGACACG
GAAATGTTGAATACTCATACTCTTCCTTTTTCAATATTATTGAAGCATTTATCAGGGTTATTGTCTCATG
AGCGGATACATATTTGAATGTATTTAGAAAAATAAACAAATAGGGGTTCCGCGCACATTTCCCCGAAAAG
TGCCACCTAAATTGTAAGCGTTAATATTTTGTTAAAATTCGCGTTAAATTTTTGTTAAATCAGCTCATTT
TTTAACCAATAGGCCGAAATCGGCAAAATCCCTTATAAATCAAAAGAATAGACCGAGATAGGGT
[37 nt withheld, positions 5875-5911]
AAAGAACGTGGACTCCAACGTCAAAGG
[49 nt withheld, positions 5939-5987]
T
[91 nt withheld, positions 5989-6079]
G
[124 nt withheld, positions 6081-6204]
CCCATTCGCCATTCAGGCTGCGCAACTGTTGGGAAGGGCGATCGGTGCGGGCCTCTTCGCTATTACGCCA
GCTGGCGAAAGGGGGATGTGCTGCAAGGCGATTAAGTTGGGTAACGCCAGGGTTTTCCCAGTCACGACGT
TGTAAAACGACGGCCAGTGAATTGTAATACGACTCACTATAGGGCGAATTGGAGCTCCACCGCGGTGGCG
GCCGCTCTAGAACTAGTGGATCCGACACGCTCCCCTGACTTGCGC
Features (pLannotate 1.2.2; 19 found; start..end, strand, type, name):
      6..104     +  CDS            Gapdh (fragment): G3P_MOUSE - Also known as Gapd. Experimental evidence at protein level: Swiss-Prot protein existence level 1. Has both glyceraldehyde-3-phosphate dehydrogenase and nitrosylase activities, thereby playing a role in glycolysis and nuclear functions, respectively (PubMed:19903941). Glyceraldehyde-3- phosphate dehydrogenase is a key enzyme in glycolysis that catalyzes the first step of the pathway by converting D-glyceraldehyde 3- phosphate (G3P) into 3-phospho-D-glyceroyl phosphate (PubMed:19903941). Modulates the organization and assembly of the cytoskeleton (By similarity). Facilitates the CHP1
    292..714     +  CDS            GAPDH (fragment): G3P_HUMAN - Also known as GAPD From Homo sapiens (Human).
    940..1524    +  misc_feature   IRES2: internal ribosome entry site (IRES) of the encephalomyocarditis virus (EMCV)
   1525..2226    +  CDS            dTomato: dTomato is a basic (constitutively fluorescent) orange fluorescent protein published in 2004, derived from Discosoma sp.. It is reported to be a somewhat slowly-maturing dimer with low acid sensitivity.
   2267..2491    +  polyA_signal   bGH poly(A) signal: bovine growth hormone polyadenylation signal
   2492..2525    +  protein_bind   loxP: Cre-mediated recombination occurs in the 8-bp core sequence (GCATACAT). Cre recombinase
   3524..3546    +  misc_feature   MCS (fragment): pBluescript multiple cloning site
   3558..3576    -  promoter       T3 promoter: promoter for bacteriophage T3 RNA polymerase
   3621..3637    -  protein_bind   lac operator: The lac repressor binds to the lac operator to inhibit transcription in E. coli. This inhibition can be relieved by adding lactose or isopropyl-β-D-thiogalactopyranoside (IPTG). lac repressor encoded by lacI
   3645..3675    -  promoter       lac promoter: promoter for the E. coli lac operon
   3690..3711    -  protein_bind   CAP binding site: CAP binding activates transcription in the presence of cAMP. E. coli catabolite activator protein
   3724..3816    -  CDS            lacI (fragment): lac repressor; lacI; The lac repressor binds to the lac operator to inhibit transcription in E. coli. This inhibition can be relieved by adding lactose or isopropyl-β-D-thiogalactopyranoside (IPTG).
   3999..4587    -  rep_origin     ori: high-copy-number ColE1/pMB1/pBR322/pUC origin of replication
   4758..5618    -  CDS            AmpR: β-lactamase; bla; confers resistance to ampicillin, carbenicillin, and related antibiotics
   5619..5723    -  promoter       AmpR promoter: bla
   5776..6204    -  rep_origin     f1 ori (sequence partly withheld): f1 bacteriophage origin of replication; arrow indicates direction of (+) strand synthesis
   6209..6366    -  CDS            lacZα (fragment): LacZα fragment of β-galactosidase; lacZ fragment
   6369..6387    +  promoter       T7 promoter: promoter for bacteriophage T7 RNA polymerase
   6396..6437    +  misc_feature   MCS (fragment): pBluescript multiple cloning site
