[The description below was written by a language model from this plasmid's Addgene catalogue record and pLannotate feature annotations shown in this document.]
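Description:
pBS-f1(+)-GAPDH-IRES-dTomato is a 6,459 bp homology-directed repair donor built on a pBluescript phagemid backbone, intended to knock an IRES-dTomato reporter into the GAPDH locus of human cells. It is maintained in E. coli as a high-copy plasmid through the ColE1/pUC-type origin and selected with ampicillin via the β-lactamase gene. The backbone also carries an f1 bacteriophage origin, which allows one strand of the plasmid to be packaged as circular single-stranded DNA when helper phage functions are supplied. This fits the associated study of circular single-stranded DNA donors for genome editing. Remnants of the pBluescript cloning region (lacZα fragment, lac promoter and operator, T7 and T3 promoters, split MCS) flank the insert, which was assembled by Gibson cloning.

The roughly 3.5 kb insert begins with GAPDH genomic sequence, annotated as two GAPDH coding fragments that presumably represent terminal exons forming the upstream homology arm. One of these is matched to the mouse protein, probably through sequence conservation, as the record lists the species as human. This is followed by an EMCV IRES, the dTomato orange fluorescent protein coding sequence, a bovine growth hormone polyadenylation signal and a single loxP site. About 1 kb of unannotated sequence then precedes the backbone and is most likely the downstream homology arm, although the record does not state this. No mammalian promoter is annotated in the cassette, so dTomato expression should depend on correct integration, with the IRES driving translation from the endogenous GAPDH transcript. Fluorescence thus serves as a readout of successful repair after nuclease cleavage. The depositor and sequencing-derived records show the same features, differing only in their start coordinate.
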