Addgene plasmid #115912: pBS-f1(+)-GAPDH-IRES-dTomato
Purpose: donor to insert IRES-dTomato at the GAPDH locus in human cells
Depositing lab: Erik Sontheimer. Depositing organization: University of Massachusetts, Worcester. Publication: Efficient Homology-Directed Repair with Circular Single-Stranded DNA Donors. Iyer S, Mir A, Vega-Badillo J, Roscoe BP, Ibraheim R, Zhu LJ, Lee J, Liu P, Luk K, Mintzer E, Guo D, Soares de Brito J, Emerson CP Jr, Zamore PD, Sontheimer EJ, Wolfe SA. CRISPR J. 2022 Oct;5(5):685-701. doi: 10.1089/crispr.2022.0058. Epub 2022 Sep 7. PubMed 36070530.
Backbone
  Vector backbone: pBluescript
  Backbone size w/o insert (bp): 2900
  Total vector size (bp): 6459
  Vector type: donor template
Growth in bacteria
  Bacterial resistance: Ampicillin, 100 μg/mL
  Growth temperature: 37°C
  Growth strain: DH5alpha
  Copy number: High Copy
Gene/Insert
  Gene/Insert name: IRES-dTomato
  Species: H. sapiens (human)
  Insert size (bp): 3500
  Tag / fusion protein: dTomato
  Cloning method: Gibson Cloning
  Sequencing primers: 5′ M13F; 3′ M13R
Resource information
  A portion of this plasmid was derived from a plasmid made by: Insert is based on Addgene plasmid: ires-eGFP(+HAs) donor-1 (Plasmid #87865).
Terms and licenses: Academic/Nonprofit Terms; Industry Terms: Not Available to Industry
Depositor comments: Please visit https://www.biorxiv.org/content/10.1101/864199v1 for bioRxiv preprint.
How to cite: pBS-f1(+)-GAPDH-IRES-dTomato was a gift from Erik Sontheimer (Addgene plasmid # 115912 ; http://n2t.net/addgene:115912 ; RRID:Addgene_115912)
